LOCUS       Exported 9242 bp ds-DNA circular SYN 12-MAY-2021
DEFINITION  harbours marker genes URA3 and LYS2.
ACCESSION   .
VERSION     .
KEYWORDS    pUK
SOURCE      synthetic DNA construct
  ORGANISM  synthetic DNA construct
REFERENCE   1 (bases 1 to 9242)
  AUTHORS   Michael Mulleder, Kate Campbell, Olga Matsarskaia, Florian
            Eckerstorfer, Markus Ralser
  TITLE     Saccharomyces cerevisiae single-copy plasmids for auxotrophy
            compensation, multiple marker selection, and for designing
            metabolically cooperating communities
  JOURNAL   F1000Research
REFERENCE   2 (bases 1 to 9242)
  AUTHORS   .
  TITLE     Direct Submission
  JOURNAL   Exported May 12, 2021 from SnapGene Server 1.1.58
            http://www.snapgene.com
FEATURES             Location/Qualifiers
     source          1..9242
                     /organism="synthetic DNA construct"
                     /mol_type="other DNA"
     primer_bind     complement(29..51)
                     /label=pGEX 3'
                     /note="pGEX vectors, reverse primer"
     promoter        164..403
                     /gene="S. cerevisiae LYS2"
                     /label=LYS2 promoter
     CDS             404..4582
                     /codon_start=1
                     /gene="S. cerevisiae LYS2"
                     /product="alpha-aminoadipate reductase, required for lysine
                     biosynthesis"
                     /label=LYS2
                     /note="yeast auxotrophic marker"
                     /translation="MTNEKVWIEKLDNPTLSVLPHDFLRPQQEPYTKQATYSLQLPQLD
                     VPHDSFSNKYAVALSVWAALIYRVTGDDDIVLYIANNKILRFNIQPTWSFNELYSTINN
                     ELNKLNSIEANFSFDELAEKIQSCQDLERTPQLFRLAFLENQDFKLDEFKHHLVDFALN
                     LDTSNNAHVLNLIYNSLLYSNERVTIVADQFTQYLTAALSDPSNCITKISLITASSKDS
                     LPDPTKNLGWCDFVGCIHDIFQDNAEAFPERTCVVETPTLNSDKSRSFTYRDINRTSNI
                     VAHYLIKTGIKRGDVVMIYSSRGVDLMVCVMGVLKAGATFSVIDPAYPPARQTIYLGVA
                     KPRGLIVIRAAGQLDQLVEDYINDELEIVSRINSIAIQENGTIEGGKLDNGEDVLAPYD
                     HYKDTRTGVVVGPDSNPTLSFTSGSEGIPKGVLGRHFSLAYYFNWMSKRFNLTENDKFT
                     MLSGIAHDPIQRDMFTPLFLGAQLYVPTQDDIGTPGRLAEWMSKYGCTVTHLTPAMGQL
                     LTAQATTPFPKLHHAFFVGDILTKRDCLRLQTLAENCRIVNMYGTTETQRAVSYFEVKS
                     KNDDPNFLKKLKDVMPAGKGMLNVQLLVVNRNDRTQICGIGEIGEIYVRAGGLAEGYRG
                     LPELNKEKFVNNWFVEKDHWNYLDKDNGEPWRQFWLGPRDRLYRTGDLGRYLPNGDCEC
                     CGRADDQVKIRGFRIELGEIDTHISQHPLVRENITLVRKNADNEPTLITFMVPRFDKPD
                     DLSKFQSDVPKEVETDPIVKGLIGYHLLSKDIRTFLKKRLASYAMPSLIVVMDKLPLNP
                     NGKVDKPKLQFPTPKQLNLVAENTVSETDDSQFTNVEREVRDLWLSILPTKPASVSPDD
                     SFFDLGGHSILATKMIFTLKKKLQVDLPLGTIFKYPTIKAFAAEIDRIKSSGGSSQGEV
                     VENVTANYAEDAKKLVETLPSSYPSREYFVEPNSAEGKTTINVFVTGVTGFLGSYILAD
                     LLGRSPKNYSFKVFAHVRAKDEEAAFARLQKAGITYGTWNEKFASNIKVVLGDLSKSQF
                     GLSDEKWMDLANTVDIIIHNGALVHWVYPYAKLRDPNVISTINVMSLAAVGKPKFFDFV
                     SSTSTLDTEYYFNLSDKLVSEGKPGILESDDLMNSASGLTGGYGQSKWAAEYIIRRAGE
                     RGLRGCIVRPGYVTGASANGSSNTDDFLLRFLKGSVQLGKIPDIENSVNMVPVDHVARV
                     VVATSLNPPKENELAVAQVTGHPRILFKDYLYTLHDYGYDVEIESYSKWKKSLEASVID
                     RNEENALYPLLHMVLDNLPESTKAPELDDRNAVASLKKDTAWTGVDWSNGIGVTPEEVG
                     IYIAFLNKVGFLPPPTHNDKLPLPSIELTQAQISLVASGAGARGSSAAA"
     CDS             4769..5572
                     /codon_start=1
                     /gene="S. cerevisiae URA3"
                     /product="orotidine-5'-phosphate decarboxylase, required
                     for uracil biosynthesis"
                     /label=URA3
                     /note="yeast auxotrophic marker, counterselectable with
                     5-fluoroorotic acid (5-FOA)"
                     /translation="MSKATYKERAATHPSPVAAKLFNIMHEKQTNLCASLDVRTTKELL
                     ELVEALGPKICLLKTHVDILTDFSMEGTVKPLKALSAKYNFLLFEDRKFADIGNTVKLQ
                     YSAGVYRIAEWADITNAHGVVGPGIVSGLKQAAEEVTKEPRGLLMLAELSCKGSLSTGE
                     YTKGTVDIAKSDKDFVIGFIAQRDMGGRDEGYDWLIMTPGVGLDDKGDALGQQYRTVDD
                     VVSTGSDIIIVGRGLFAKGRDAKVEGERYRKAGWEAYLRRCGQQN"
     rep_origin      complement(5703..6158)
                     /direction=LEFT
                     /label=f1 ori
                     /note="f1 bacteriophage origin of replication; arrow
                     indicates direction of (+) strand synthesis"
     primer_bind     complement(5840..5861)
                     /label=F1ori-F
                     /note="F1 origin, forward primer"
     primer_bind     6052..6071
                     /label=F1ori-R
                     /note="F1 origin, reverse primer"
     primer_bind     6284..6306
                     /label=M13/pUC Forward
                     /note="In lacZ gene"
     primer_bind     6298..6315
                     /label=M13 Forward
                     /note="In lacZ gene. Also called M13-F20 or M13 (-21)
                     Forward"
     primer_bind     6299..6315
                     /label=M13 fwd
                     /note="common sequencing primer, one of multiple similar
                     variants"
     primer_bind     6322..6341
                     /label=T7
                     /note="T7 promoter, forward primer"
     promoter        6322..6340
                     /label=T7 promoter
                     /note="promoter for bacteriophage T7 RNA polymerase"
     misc_feature    6349..6456
                     /label=MCS
                     /note="pBluescript multiple cloning site"
     promoter        complement(6468..6486)
                     /label=T3 promoter
                     /note="promoter for bacteriophage T3 RNA polymerase"
     primer_bind     complement(6507..6523)
                     /label=M13 rev
                     /note="common sequencing primer, one of multiple similar
                     variants"
     primer_bind     complement(6507..6523)
                     /label=M13 Reverse
                     /note="In lacZ gene. Also called M13-rev"
     primer_bind     complement(6520..6542)
                     /label=M13/pUC Reverse
                     /note="In lacZ gene"
     protein_bind    6531..6547
                     /label=lac operator
                     /bound_moiety="lac repressor encoded by lacI"
                     /note="The lac repressor binds to the lac operator to
                     inhibit transcription in E. coli. This inhibition can be
                     relieved by adding lactose or
                     isopropyl-beta-D-thiogalactopyranoside (IPTG)."
     promoter        complement(6555..6585)
                     /label=lac promoter
                     /note="promoter for the E. coli lac operon"
     protein_bind    6600..6621
                     /label=CAP binding site
                     /bound_moiety="E. coli catabolite activator protein"
                     /note="CAP binding activates transcription in the presence
                     of cAMP."
     primer_bind     complement(6738..6755)
                     /label=L4440
                     /note="L4440 vector, forward primer"
     rep_origin      complement(6909..7497)
                     /direction=LEFT
                     /label=ori
                     /note="high-copy-number ColE1/pMB1/pBR322/pUC origin of
                     replication"
     primer_bind     complement(6989..7008)
                     /label=pBR322ori-F
                     /note="pBR322 origin, forward primer"
     CDS             complement(7668..8528)
                     /codon_start=1
                     /gene="bla"
                     /product="beta-lactamase"
                     /label=AmpR
                     /note="confers resistance to ampicillin, carbenicillin, and
                     related antibiotics"
                     /translation="MSIQHFRVALIPFFAAFCLPVFAHPETLVKVKDAEDQLGARVGYI
                     ELDLNSGKILESFRPEERFPMMSTFKVLLCGAVLSRIDAGQEQLGRRIHYSQNDLVEYS
                     PVTEKHLTDGMTVRELCSAAITMSDNTAANLLLTTIGGPKELTAFFHNMGDHVTRLDRW
                     EPELNEAIPNDERDTTMPVAMATTLRKLLTGELLTLASRQQLIDWMEADKVAGPLLRSA
                     LPAGWFIADKSGAGERGSRGIIAALGPDGKPSRIVVIYTTGSQATMDERNRQIAEIGAS
                     LIKHW"
     primer_bind     8291..8310
                     /label=Amp-R
                     /note="Ampicillin resistance gene, reverse primer"
     promoter        complement(8529..8633)
                     /gene="bla"
                     /label=AmpR promoter
     primer_bind     9215..9233
                     /label=pBRforEco
                     /note="pBR322 vectors, upsteam of EcoRI site, forward
                     primer"
ORIGIN
        1 tcgcgcgttt cggtgatgac ggtgaaaacc tctgacacat gcagctcccg gagacggtca
       61 cagcttgtct gtaagcggat gccgggagca gacaagcccg tcagggcgcg tcagcgggtg
      121 ttggcgggcg tcgaggaaaa ctcttcaata gttttgccag cggaattcca cttgcaatta
      181 cataaaaaat tccggcggtt tttcgcgtgt gactcaatgt cgaaatacct gcctaatgaa
      241 catgaacatc gcccaaatgt atttgaagac ccgctgggag aagttcaaga tatataagta
      301 acaagcagcc aatagtataa aaaaaaatct gagtttatta cctttcctgg aatttcagtg
      361 aaaaactgct aattatagag agatatcaca gagttactca ctaatgacta acgaaaaggt
      421 ctggatagag aagttggata atccaactct ttcagtgtta ccacatgact ttttacgccc
      481 acaacaagaa ccttatacga aacaagctac atattcgtta cagctacctc agctcgatgt
      541 gcctcatgat agtttttcta acaaatacgc tgtcgctttg agtgtatggg ctgcattgat
      601 atatagagta accggtgacg atgatattgt tctttatatt gcgaataaca aaatcttaag
      661 attcaatatt caaccaacgt ggtcatttaa tgagctgtat tctacaatta acaatgagtt
      721 gaacaagctc aattctattg aggccaattt ttcctttgac gagctagctg aaaaaattca
      781 aagttgccaa gatctggaaa ggacccctca gttgttccgt ttggcctttt tggaaaacca
      841 agatttcaaa ttagacgagt tcaagcatca tttagtggac tttgctttga atttggatac
      901 cagtaataat gcgcatgttt tgaacttaat ttataacagc ttactgtatt cgaatgaaag
      961 agtaaccatt gttgcggacc aatttactca atatttgact gctgcgctaa gcgatccatc
     1021 caattgcata actaaaatct ctctgatcac cgcatcatcc aaggatagtt tacctgatcc
     1081 aactaagaac ttgggctggt gcgatttcgt ggggtgtatt cacgacattt tccaggacaa
     1141 tgctgaagcc ttcccagaga gaacctgtgt tgtggagact ccaacactaa attccgacaa
     1201 gtcccgttct ttcacttatc gcgacatcaa ccgcacttct aacatagttg cccattattt
     1261 gattaaaaca ggtatcaaaa gaggtgatgt agtgatgatc tattcttcta ggggtgtgga
     1321 tttgatggta tgtgtgatgg gtgtcttgaa agccggcgca accttttcag ttatcgaccc
     1381 tgcatatccc ccagccagac aaaccattta cttaggtgtt gctaaaccac gtgggttgat
     1441 tgttattaga gctgctggac aattggatca actagtagaa gattacatca atgatgaatt
     1501 ggagattgtt tcaagaatca attccatcgc tattcaagaa aatggtacca ttgaaggtgg
     1561 caaattggac aatggcgagg atgttttggc tccatatgat cactacaaag acaccagaac
     1621 aggtgttgta gttggaccag attccaaccc aaccctatct ttcacatctg gttccgaagg
     1681 tattcctaag ggtgttcttg gtagacattt ttccttggct tattatttca attggatgtc
     1741 caaaaggttc aacttaacag aaaatgataa attcacaatg ctgagcggta ttgcacatga
     1801 tccaattcaa agagatatgt ttacaccatt atttttaggt gcccaattgt atgtccctac
     1861 tcaagatgat attggtacac cgggccgttt agcggaatgg atgagtaagt atggttgcac
     1921 agttacccat ttaacacctg ccatgggtca attacttact gcccaagcta ctacaccatt
     1981 ccctaagtta catcatgcgt tctttgtggg tgacatttta acaaaacgtg attgtctgag
     2041 gttacaaacc ttggcagaaa attgccgtat tgttaatatg tacggtacca ctgaaacaca
     2101 gcgtgcagtt tcttatttcg aagttaaatc aaaaaatgac gatccaaact ttttgaaaaa
     2161 attgaaagat gtcatgcctg ctggtaaagg tatgttgaac gttcagctac tagttgttaa
     2221 caggaacgat cgtactcaaa tatgtggtat tggcgaaata ggtgagattt atgttcgtgc
     2281 aggtggtttg gccgaaggtt atagaggatt accagaattg aataaagaaa aatttgtgaa
     2341 caactggttt gttgaaaaag atcactggaa ttatttggat aaggataatg gtgaaccttg
     2401 gagacaattc tggttaggtc caagagatag attgtacaga acgggtgatt taggtcgtta
     2461 tctaccaaac ggtgactgtg aatgttgcgg tagggctgat gatcaagtta aaattcgtgg
     2521 gttcagaatc gaattaggag aaatagatac gcacatttcc caacatccat tggtaagaga
     2581 aaacattact ttagttcgca aaaatgccga caatgagcca acattgatca catttatggt
     2641 cccaagattt gacaagccag atgacttgtc taagttccaa agtgatgttc caaaggaggt
     2701 tgaaactgac cctatagtta agggcttaat cggttaccat cttttatcca aggacatcag
     2761 gactttctta aagaaaagat tggctagcta tgctatgcct tccttgattg tggttatgga
     2821 taaactacca ttgaatccaa atggtaaagt tgataagcct aaacttcaat tcccaactcc
     2881 caagcaatta aatttggtag ctgaaaatac agtttctgaa actgacgact ctcagtttac
     2941 caatgttgag cgcgaggtta gagacttatg gttaagtata ttacctacca agccagcatc
     3001 tgtatcacca gatgattcgt ttttcgattt aggtggtcat tctatcttgg ctaccaaaat
     3061 gatttttacc ttaaagaaaa agctgcaagt tgatttacca ttgggcacaa ttttcaagta
     3121 tccaacgata aaggcctttg ccgcggaaat tgacagaatt aaatcatcgg gtggatcatc
     3181 tcaaggtgag gtcgtcgaaa atgtcactgc aaattatgcg gaagacgcca agaaattggt
     3241 tgagacgcta ccaagttcgt acccctctcg agaatatttt gttgaaccta atagtgccga
     3301 aggaaaaaca acaattaatg tgtttgttac cggtgtcaca ggatttctgg gctcctacat
     3361 ccttgcagat ttgttaggac gttctccaaa gaactacagt ttcaaagtgt ttgcccacgt
     3421 cagggccaag gatgaagaag ctgcatttgc aagattacaa aaggcaggta tcacctatgg
     3481 tacttggaac gaaaaatttg cctcaaatat taaagttgta ttaggcgatt tatctaaaag
     3541 ccaatttggt ctttcagatg agaagtggat ggatttggca aacacagttg atataattat
     3601 ccataatggt gcgttagttc actgggttta tccatatgcc aaattgaggg atccaaatgt
     3661 tatttcaact atcaatgtta tgagcttagc cgccgtcggc aagccaaagt tctttgactt
     3721 tgtttcctcc acttctactc ttgacactga atactacttt aatttgtcag ataaacttgt
     3781 tagcgaaggg aagccaggca ttttagaatc agacgattta atgaactctg caagcgggct
     3841 cactggtgga tatggtcagt ccaaatgggc tgctgagtac atcattagac gtgcaggtga
     3901 aaggggccta cgtgggtgta ttgtcagacc aggttacgta acaggtgcct ctgccaatgg
     3961 ttcttcaaac acagatgatt tcttattgag atttttgaaa ggttcagtcc aattaggtaa
     4021 gattccagat atcgaaaatt ccgtgaatat ggttccagta gatcatgttg ctcgtgttgt
     4081 tgttgctacg tctttgaatc ctcccaaaga aaatgaattg gccgttgctc aagtaacggg
     4141 tcacccaaga atattattca aagactactt gtatacttta cacgattatg gttacgatgt
     4201 cgaaatcgaa agctattcta aatggaagaa atcattggag gcgtctgtta ttgacaggaa
     4261 tgaagaaaat gcgttgtatc ctttgctaca catggtctta gacaacttac ctgaaagtac
     4321 caaagctccg gaactagacg ataggaacgc cgtggcatct ttaaagaaag acaccgcatg
     4381 gacaggtgtt gattggtcta atggaatagg tgttactcca gaagaggttg gtatatatat
     4441 tgcattttta aacaaggttg gatttttacc tccaccaact cataatgaca aacttccact
     4501 gccaagtata gaactaactc aagcgcaaat aagtctagtt gcttcaggtg ctggtgctcg
     4561 tggaagctcc gcagcagctt aaggttgagc attacgtatg atatgtgcat gcgattcggt
     4621 aatctccgaa cagaaggaag aacgaaggaa ggagcacaga cttagattgg tatatatacg
     4681 catatgtagt gttgaagaaa catgaaattg cccagtattc ttaacccaac tgcacagaac
     4741 aaaaacctgc aggaaacgaa gataaatcat gtcgaaagct acatataagg aacgtgctgc
     4801 tactcatcct agtcctgttg ctgccaagct atttaatatc atgcacgaaa agcaaacaaa
     4861 cttgtgtgct tcattggatg ttcgtaccac caaggaatta ctggagttag ttgaagcatt
     4921 aggtcccaaa atttgtttac taaaaacaca tgtggatatc ttgactgatt tttccatgga
     4981 gggcacagtt aagccgctaa aggcattatc cgccaagtac aattttttac tcttcgaaga
     5041 cagaaaattt gctgacattg gtaatacagt caaattgcag tactctgcgg gtgtatacag
     5101 aatagcagaa tgggcagaca ttacgaatgc acacggtgtg gtgggcccag gtattgttag
     5161 cggtttgaag caggcggcag aagaagtaac aaaggaacct agaggccttt tgatgttagc
     5221 agaattgtca tgcaagggct ccctatctac tggagaatat actaagggta ctgttgacat
     5281 tgcgaagagc gacaaagatt ttgttatcgg ctttattgct caaagagaca tgggtggaag
     5341 agatgaaggt tacgattggt tgattatgac acccggtgtg ggtttagatg acaagggaga
     5401 cgcattgggt caacagtata gaaccgtgga tgatgtggtc tctacaggat ctgacattat
     5461 tattgttgga agaggactat ttgcaaaggg aagggatgct aaggtagagg gtgaacgtta
     5521 cagaaaagca ggctgggaag catatttgag aagatgcggc cagcaaaact aaaaaactgt
     5581 attataagta aatgcatgta tactaaactc acaaattaga gcttcaattt aattatatca
     5641 gttattaccc tatgcggtgt gaaataccgc acagatgcgt aaggagaaaa taccgcatca
     5701 ggaaattgta agcgttaata ttttgttaaa attcgcgtta aatttttgtt aaatcagctc
     5761 attttttaac caataggccg aaatcggcaa aatcccttat aaatcaaaag aatagaccga
     5821 gatagggttg agtgttgttc cagtttggaa caagagtcca ctattaaaga acgtggactc
     5881 caacgtcaaa ggnnnnnnnn nnnnnnnnnn nnnnnnnnnn nnnnnnnnnn nnnnnnnnnn
     5941 ntnnnnnnnn nnnnnnnnnn nnnnnnnnnn nnnnnnnnnn nnnnnnnnnn nnnnnnnnnn
     6001 nnnnnnnnnn nnnnnnnnnn nnnnnnnnnn nnngnnnnnn nnnnnnnnnn nnnnnnnnnn
     6061 nnnnnnnnnn nnnnnnnnnn nnnnnnnnnn nnnnnnnnnn nnnnnnnnnn nnnnnnnnnn
     6121 nnnnnnnnnn nnnnnnnnnn nnnnnnnnnn nnnnnnnncc attcgccatt caggctgcgc
     6181 aactgttggg aagggcgatc ggtgcgggcc tcttcgctat tacgccagct ggcgaaaggg
     6241 ggatgtgctg caaggcgatt aagttgggta acgccagggt tttcccagtc acgacgttgt
     6301 aaaacgacgg ccagtgaatt gtaatacgac tcactatagg gcgaattgga gctccaccgc
     6361 ggtggcggcc gctctagaac tagtgggtcc cccgggctgc aggaattcga tatcaagctt
     6421 atcgataccg tcgacctgga gggggggccc ggtaccagct tttgttccct ttagtgaggg
     6481 ttaatttcga gcttggcgta atcatggtca tagctgtttc ctgtgtgaaa ttgttatccg
     6541 ctcacaattc cacacaacat acgagccgga agcataaagt gtaaagcctg gggtgcctaa
     6601 tgagtgagct aactcacatt aattgcgttg cgctcactgc ccgctttcca gtcgggaaac
     6661 ctgtcgtgcc agctgcatta atgaatcggc caacgcgcgg ggagaggcgg tttgcgtatt
     6721 gggcgctctt ccgcttcctc gctcactgac tcgctgcgct cggtcgttcg gctgcggcga
     6781 gcggtatcag ctcactcaaa ggcggtaata cggttatcca cagaatcagg ggataacgca
     6841 ggaaagaaca tgtgagcaaa aggccagcaa aaggccagga accgtaaaaa ggccgcgttg
     6901 ctggcgtttt tccataggct ccgcccccct gacgagcatc acaaaaatcg acgctcaagt
     6961 cagaggtggc gaaacccgac aggactataa agataccagg cgtttccccc tggaagctcc
     7021 ctcgtgcgct ctcctgttcc gaccctgccg cttaccggat acctgtccgc ctttctccct
     7081 tcgggaagcg tggcgctttc tcatagctca cgctgtaggt atctcagttc ggtgtaggtc
     7141 gttcgctcca agctgggctg tgtgcacgaa ccccccgttc agcccgaccg ctgcgcctta
     7201 tccggtaact atcgtcttga gtccaacccg gtaagacacg acttatcgcc actggcagca
     7261 gccactggta acaggattag cagagcgagg tatgtaggcg gtgctacaga gttcttgaag
     7321 tggtggccta actacggcta cactagaagg acagtatttg gtatctgcgc tctgctgaag
     7381 ccagttacct tcggaaaaag agttggtagc tcttgatccg gcaaacaaac caccgctggt
     7441 agcggtggtt tttttgtttg caagcagcag attacgcgca gaaaaaaagg atctcaagaa
     7501 gatcctttga tcttttctac ggggtctgac gctcagtgga acgaaaactc acgttaaggg
     7561 attttggtca tgagattatc aaaaaggatc ttcacctaga tccttttaaa ttaaaaatga
     7621 agttttaaat caatctaaag tatatatgag taaacttggt ctgacagtta ccaatgctta
     7681 atcagtgagg cacctatctc agcgatctgt ctatttcgtt catccatagt tgcctgactg
     7741 cccgtcgtgt agataactac gatacgggag ggcttaccat ctggccccag tgctgcaatg
     7801 ataccgcgag acccacgctc accggctcca gatttatcag caataaacca gccagccgga
     7861 agggccgagc gcagaagtgg tcctgcaact ttatccgcct ccatccagtc tattaattgt
     7921 tgccgggaag ctagagtaag tagttcgcca gttaatagtt tgcgcaacgt tgttgccatt
     7981 gctacaggca tcgtggtgtc acgctcgtcg tttggtatgg cttcattcag ctccggttcc
     8041 caacgatcaa ggcgagttac atgatccccc atgttgtgaa aaaaagcggt tagctccttc
     8101 ggtcctccga tcgttgtcag aagtaagttg gccgcagtgt tatcactcat ggttatggca
     8161 gcactgcata attctcttac tgtcatgcca tccgtaagat gcttttctgt gactggtgag
     8221 tactcaacca agtcattctg agaatagtgt atgcggcgac cgagttgctc ttgcccggcg
     8281 tcaatacggg ataataccgc gccacatagc agaactttaa aagtgctcat cattggaaaa
     8341 cgttcttcgg ggcgaaaact ctcaaggatc ttaccgctgt tgagatccag ttcgatgtaa
     8401 cccactcgtg cacccaactg atcttcagca tcttttactt tcaccagcgt ttctgggtga
     8461 gcaaaaacag gaaggcaaaa tgccgcaaaa aagggaataa gggcgacacg gaaatgttga
     8521 atactcatac tcttcctttt tcaatattat tgaagcattt atcagggtta ttgtctcatg
     8581 agcggataca tatttgaatg tatttagaaa aataaacaaa taggggttcc gcgcacattt
     8641 ccccgaaaag tgccacctat cgcttgcctg taacttacac gcgcctcgta tcttttaatg
     8701 atggaataat ttgggaattt actctgtgtt tatttatttt tatgttttgt atttggattt
     8761 tagaaagtaa ataaagaagg tagaagagtt acggaatgaa gaaaaaaaaa taaacaaagg
     8821 tttaaaaaat ttcaacaaaa agcgtacttt acatatatat ttattagaca agaaaagcag
     8881 attaaataga tatacattcg attaacgata agtaaaatgt aaaatcacag gattttcgtg
     8941 tgtggtcttc tacacagaca agatgaaaca attcggcatt aatacctgag agcaggaaga
     9001 gcaagataaa aggtagtatt tgttggcgat ccccctagag tcttttacat cttcggaaaa
     9061 caaaaactat tttttcttta atttcttttt ttactttcta tttttaattt atatatttat
     9121 attaaaaaat ttaaattata attattttta tagcacgtga tgaaaaggac ccccgtccta
     9181 agaaaccatt attatcatga cattaaccta taaaaatagg cgtatcacga ggccctttcg
     9241 tc
//
