[The description below was written by a language model from this plasmid's Addgene catalogue record and the feature table of its GenBank file.]
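Description:
pUK is an empty-backbone E. coli/Saccharomyces cerevisiae shuttle plasmid that carries two yeast auxotrophic markers, URA3 and LYS2, and no gene of interest. It was derived from the three-marker parent pHUK by removing HIS3. The catalogue lists a backbone size of 10,559 bp, which appears to refer to the parent, whereas the sequence record held for pUK is 9,242 bp. In bacteria it is maintained through a ColE1/pUC-type origin and selected with ampicillin via the bla gene and its promoter. The feature note describes this origin as high-copy, although the catalogue lists the plasmid as low copy. An f1 phage origin is also present, allowing single-stranded DNA production.

The payload consists of the LYS2 coding sequence (alpha-aminoadipate reductase, needed for lysine biosynthesis) behind its annotated native promoter, followed by the URA3 coding sequence (orotidine-5'-phosphate decarboxylase, needed for uracil biosynthesis), which can also be counterselected with 5-fluoroorotic acid. No URA3 promoter is annotated. The associated publication title describes the series as single-copy yeast plasmids, but the feature table annotates no centromere or yeast replication origin, so the element responsible is not identified in the record. A pBluescript-type multiple cloning site flanked by T7 and T3 promoters, M13 primer sites and the lac promoter/operator region remains available for restriction-based insertion of sequences.

According to the publication title, plasmids of this series are intended for compensating auxotrophies in laboratory yeast strains, selecting with multiple markers, and designing metabolically cooperating communities. pUK would restore uracil and lysine prototrophy together from one plasmid.
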