Addgene plasmid #64185: pUK
Purpose: (Empty Backbone) harbours marker genes URA3 and LYS2
Depositing lab: Markus Ralser. Depositing organization: University of Cambridge. Publication: Saccharomyces cerevisiae single-copy plasmids for auxotrophy compensation, multiple marker selection, and for designing metabolically cooperating communities. Mulleder M, Campbell K, Matsarskaia O, Eckerstorfer F, Ralser M. F1000Res. 2016 Sep 20;5:2351. eCollection 2016. 10.12688/f1000research.9606.1 PubMed 27830062.
Backbone
  Vector backbone: pHUK
  Backbone size (bp): 10559
  Modifications to backbone: removed HIS3
  Vector type: Bacterial Expression, Yeast Expression
  Selectable markers: URA3 ; LYS2
Growth in bacteria
  Bacterial resistance: Ampicillin, 100 μg/mL
  Growth temperature: 37°C
  Growth strain: DH5alpha
  Copy number: Low Copy
Gene/Insert
  Cloning method: Restriction Enzyme
Terms and licenses: Academic/Nonprofit Terms; Industry Terms: Not Available to Industry
How to cite: pUK was a gift from Markus Ralser (Addgene plasmid # 64185 ; http://n2t.net/addgene:64185 ; RRID:Addgene_64185)
