>Addgene plasmid #64185 | pUK | addgene partial sequence | sequence record 112176 | pBRforEco 5'-AATAGGCGTATCACGAGGC-3'
TTCGGTGATGACGGTGAAAACCTCTGACACATGCAGCTCCCGGAGACGGTCACAGCTTGTCTGTAAGCGG
ATGCCGGGAGCAGACAAGCCCGTCAGGGCGCGTCAGCGGGTGTTGGCGGGCGTCGAGGAAAACTCTTCAA
TAGTTTTGCCAGCGGAATTCCACTTGCAATTACATAAAAAATTCCGGCGGTTTTTCGCGTGTGACTCAAT
GTCGAAATACCTGCCTAATGAACATGAACATCGCCCAAATGTATTTGAAGACCCGCTGGGAGAAGTTCAA
GATATATAAGTAACAAGCAGCCAATAGTATAAAAAAAAATCTGAGTTTATTACCTTTCCTGGAATTTCAG
TGAAAAACTGCTAATTATAGAGAGATATCACAGAGTTACTCACTAATGACTAACGAAAAGGTCTGGATAG
AGAAGTTGGATAATCCAACTCTTTCAGTGTTACCACATGACTTTTTACGCCCACAACAAGAACCTTATAC
GAAACAAGCTACATATTCGTTACAGCTACCTCAGCTCGATGTGCCTCATGATAGTTTTTCTAACAAATAC
GCTGTCGCTTTGAGTGTATGGGCTGCATTGATATATAGAGTAACCGGTGACGATGATATTGTTCTTTATA
TTGCGAATAACAAAATCTTAAGATTCAATATTCAACCAACGTGGTCATTTAATGAGCTGTATTCTACAAT
TAACAATGAGTTGAACAAGCTCAATTCTATTGAGGCCAATTTTTCCTTTGACGAGCTAGCTGAAAAAATT
CAAAGTTGCCAAGATCTGGAAAGGACCCCTCAGTTGTTCCGTTTGGCCTTTTTGGAAAACCAAGATTTCA
AATTAGACGAGTTCAAGCATCATTTAGTGGACTTTGCTTTGAATTTGGATACCAGTAATAATGCGCATGT
TTTGAACTTAATTTATAACAGCTTACTGTATTCGAATGAAAGAGTAACCATTGTTGCGGACCAATTTACT
CAATATTTGACTGCTGCGCTAAGCGATCCATCCAATTGCATAACTAAAATCTCTCTGATCACCGCATCAT
CCAAGGATAGTTTACCTGATCCAACTAAGAACTTGGGCTGGTGCGA
