>Addgene plasmid #64185 | pUK | addgene partial sequence | sequence record 112179 | Lys2-F 5'-GACAAACTTCCACTGCCAAG-3'
CTCAAGCGCAAATAAGTCTAGTTGCTTCAGGTGCTGGTGCTCGTGGAAGCTCCGCAGCAGCTTAAGGTTG
AGCATTACGTATGATATGTGCATGCGATTCGGTAATCTCCGAACAGAAGGAAGAACGAAGGAAGGAGCAC
AGACTTAGATTGGTATATATACGCATATGTAGTGTTGAAGAAACATGAAATTGCCCAGTATTCTTAACCC
AACTGCACAGAACAAAAACCTGCAGGAAACGAAGATAAATCATGTCGAAAGCTACATATAAGGAACGTGC
TGCTACTCATCCTAGTCCTGTTGCTGCCAAGCTATTTAATATCATGCACGAAAAGCAAACAAACTTGTGT
GCTTCATTGGATGTTCGTACCACCAAGGAATTACTGGAGTTAGTTGAAGCATTAGGTCCCAAAATTTGTT
TACTAAAAACACATGTGGATATCTTGACTGATTTTTCCATGGAGGGCACAGTTAAGCCGCTAAAGGCATT
ATCCGCCAAGTACAATTTTTTACTCTTCGAAGACAGAAAATTTGCTGACATTGGTAATACAGTCAAATTG
CAGTACTCTGCGGGTGTATACAGAATAGCAGAATGGGCAGACATTACGAATGCACACGGTGTGGTGGGCC
CAGGTATTGTTAGCGGTTTGAAGCAGGCGGCAGAAGAAGTAACAAAGGAACCTAGAGGCCTTTTGATGTT
AGCAGAATTGTCATGCAAGGGCTCCCTATCTACTGGAGAATATACTAAGGGTACTGTTGACATTGCGAAG
AGCGACAAAGATTTTGTTATCGGCTTTATTGCTCAAAGAGACATGGGTGGAAGAGATGAAGGTTACGATT
GGTTGATTATGACACCCGGTGTGGGTTTAGATGACAAGGGAGACGCATTGGGTCAACAGTATAGAACCGT
GGATGATGTGGTCTCTACAGGATCTGACATTATTATTGTTGGAAGAGGACTATTTGCAAAGGGAAGGGAT
GCTA
