>Addgene plasmid #64185 | pUK | addgene partial sequence | sequence record 112211 | F1ori-R 5'-AGGGAAGAAAGCGAAAGGAG-3'
[72 nt withheld, positions 1-72]
CCATTCGCCATTCAGGCTGCGCAACTGTTGGGAAGGGCGATCGGTGCGGGCCTCTTCGCTATTACGCCAG
CTGGCGAAAGGGGGATGTGCTGCAAGGCGATTAAGTTGGGTAACGCCAGGGTTTTCCCAGTCACGACGTT
GTAAAACGACGGCCAGTGAATTGTAATACGACTCACTATAGGGCGAATTGGAGCTCCACCGCGGTGGCGG
CCGCTCTAGAACTAGTGGGTCCCCCGGGCTGCAGGAATTCGATATCAAGCTTATCGATACCGTCGACCTG
GAGGGGGGGCCCGGTACCAGCTTTTGTTCCCTTTAGTGAGGGTTAATTTCGAGCTTGGCGTAATCATGGT
CATAGCTGTTTCCTGTGTGAAATTGTTATCCGCTCACAATTCCACACAACATACGAGCCGGAAGCATAAA
GTGTAAAGCCTGGGGTGCCTAATGAGTGAGCTAACTCACATTAATTGCGTTGCGCTCACTGCCCGCTTTC
CAGTCGGGAAACCTGTCGTGCCAGCTGCATTAATGAATCGGCCAACGCGCGGGGAGAGGCGGTTTGCGTA
TTGGGCGCTCTTCCGCTTCCTCGCTCACTGACTCGCTGCGCTCGGTCGTTCGGCTGCGGCGAGCGGTATC
AGCTCACTCAAAGGCGGTAATACGGTTATCCACAGAATCAGGGGATAACGCAGGAAAGAACATGTGAGCA
AAAGGCCAGCAAAAGGCCAGGAACCGTAAAAAGGCCGCGTTGCTGGCGTTTTTCCATAGGCTCCGCCCCC
CTGACGAGCATCACAAAAATCGACGCTCAAGTCAGAGGTGGCGAAACCCGACAGGACTATAAAGATACCA
GGCGTTTCCCCCTGGAAGCTCCCTCGTGCGCTCTCCTGTTCCGACCCTGCCGCTTACCGGATACCTGTCC
GCCTTTCTCCCTTCGGGAAGCGTGGCGCTTT
