>Addgene plasmid #64185 | pUK | addgene partial sequence | sequence record 112220 | F1ori-F 5'-GTGGACTCTTGTTCCAAACTGG-3'
CCTATCTCGGTCTATTCTTTTGATTTATAAGGGATTTTGCCGATTTCGGCCTATTGGTTAAAAAATGAGC
TGATTTAACAAAAATTTAACGCGAATTTTAACAAAATATTAACGCTTACAATTTCCTGATGCGGTATTTT
CTCCTTACGCATCTGTGCGGTATTTCACACCGCATAGGGTAATAACTGATATAATTAAATTGAAGCTCTA
ATTTGTGAGTTTAGTATACATGCATTTACTTATAATACAGTTTTTTAGTTTTGCTGGCCGCATCTTCTCA
AATATGCTTCCCAGCCTGCTTTTCTGTAACGTTCACCCTCTACCTTAGCATCCCTTCCCTTTGCAAATAG
TCCTCTTCCAACAATAATAATGTCAGATCCTGTAGAGACCACATCATCCACGGTTCTATACTGTTGACCC
AATGCGTCTCCCTTGTCATCTAAACCCACACCGGGTGTCATAATCAACCAATCGTAACCTTCATCTCTTC
CACCCATGTCTCTTTGAGCAATAAAGCCGATAACAAAATCTTTGTCGCTCTTCGCAATGTCAACAGTACC
CTTAGTATATTCTCCAGTAGATAGGGAGCCCTTGCATGACAATTCTGCTAACATCAAAAGGCCTCTAGGT
TCCTTTGTTACTTCTTCTGCCGCCTGCTTCAAACCGCTAACAATACCTGGGCCCACCACACCGTGTGCAT
TCGTAATGTCTGCCCATTCTGCTATTCTGTATACACCCGCAGAGTACTGCAATTTGACTGTATTACCAAT
GTCAGCAAATTTTCTGTCTTCGAAGAGTAAAAAATTGTACTTGGCGGATAATGCCTTTAGCGGCTTAACT
GTGCCCTCCATGGAAAAATCAGTCAAGATATCCACATGTGTTTTTAGTAAACAAATTTTGGGACCTAATG
CTTCAACTAACTCCAGTAATTCCTTGGTGGTACGAACATCCAATGAAGCACACAAGTTTGTTTGCTTTTC
GTGCATGATATTAAATAGCTTGGCAGCAACAGGACTAGGATGAGTAGCAGCACGTTCCTTATATGTAGCT
TTCGACATGATTTATCTTCGTT
